Addgene plasmid #182507: pC23-LIC-STREP
Purpose: (Empty Backbone) pET based vector for protein expression in E.coli for targets fused with C-terminal STREP
Depositing lab: Renato Bruni. Depositing organization: New York Structural Biology Center.
Backbone
  Vector backbone: pET23
  Backbone manufacturer: Novagen
  Vector type: Bacterial Expression
  Promoter: T7
  Tag / fusion protein: TEV-STREP (C terminal on backbone)
Growth in bacteria
  Bacterial resistance: Ampicillin, 100 μg/mL
  Growth temperature: 37°C
  Growth strain: DH5alpha
  Copy number: Low Copy
Gene/Insert
  Cloning method: Ligation Independent Cloning
  Sequencing primers: 5′ T7 Forward; 3′ T7 Terminator
Terms and licenses: Academic/Nonprofit Terms; Industry Terms: Not Available to Industry
Depositor comments: Primers for LIC cloning: Upstream: add TTAAGAAGGAGATATACT to the 5’ end of gene of interest. Downstream: add TGAAAATAGAGGTTTTCGGC to the 3’ end of GOI. Detailed cloning method available in the paper Bruni R, Kloss B. High-throughput cloning and expression of integral membrane proteins in Escherichia coli. Curr Protoc Protein Sci. 2013 Nov 5;74:29.6.1-29.6.34.
How to cite: pC23-LIC-STREP was a gift from Renato Bruni (Addgene plasmid # 182507 ; http://n2t.net/addgene:182507 ; RRID:Addgene_182507)
