[The description below was written by a language model from this plasmid's Addgene catalogue record and pLannotate feature annotations shown in this document.]
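Description:
pC23-LIC-STREP is an empty bacterial expression backbone derived from pET23, designed for T7-driven protein production in E. coli with a cleavable C-terminal affinity tag. It is propagated through a ColE1/pBR322-type origin accompanied by the bom mobility region and the rop gene, which holds copy number down, consistent with the catalogue's low-copy designation. Selection is by ampicillin through the bla gene under its own promoter, and an f1 origin is also present, which allows single-stranded DNA production with helper phage.

The cloning region lies between the T7 promoter and the T7 terminator. In the empty vector this space is occupied by a sacB cassette, comprising its native promoter and control region and the Bacillus subtilis levansucrase coding sequence. SacB makes cells sensitive to sucrose, so it presumably acts as a counter-selectable stuffer that is displaced when a gene of interest is inserted by ligation independent cloning, allowing uncut or parental vector to be selected against; the record itself does not spell this out. Inserts are amplified with vector-specific overhangs to enter the LIC site in frame with the downstream tag. According to the catalogue, that tag is a TEV protease site followed by a Strep tag, so the affinity handle can be removed after Strep-Tactin purification. The annotation detects Strep-Tag II there but does not call a TEV site. It also flags short fragments resembling a His tag and a T7 gene 10-derived sequence just before the terminator. These may be pET23 remnants, and whether they are translated is not stated. The depositor's comments associate the vector with high-throughput cloning and expression of integral membrane proteins in E. coli.
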