Features (pLannotate 1.2.2; 14 found; start..end, strand, type, name):
     43..471     +  rep_origin     f1 ori (sequence partly withheld): f1 bacteriophage origin of replication; arrow indicates direction of (+) strand synthesis
    524..628     +  promoter       AmpR promoter: bla
    629..1489    +  CDS            AmpR: β-lactamase; bla; confers resistance to ampicillin, carbenicillin, and related antibiotics
   1660..2248    +  rep_origin     ori: high-copy-number ColE1/pMB1/pBR322/pUC origin of replication
   2434..2573    -  misc_feature   bom: basis of mobility region from pBR322
   2675..2866    -  CDS            rop: Rop protein, which maintains plasmids at low copy number; rop
   2883..3263    +  CDS            YPB1_ECOLX: Protein predicted: Swiss-Prot protein existence level 4. From Escherichia coli.
   3375..3393    +  promoter       T7 promoter: promoter for bacteriophage T7 RNA polymerase
   3462..3884    +  promoter       sacB promoter: sacR; sacB promoter and control region
   3885..5306    +  CDS            SacB: secreted levansucrase that renders bacterial growth sensitive to sucrose; Bacillus subtilis sacB; negative selection marker
   5364..5386    +  CDS            Strep-Tag II (fragment): peptide that binds Strep-Tactin®, an engineered form of streptavidin
   5397..5414    +  CDS            9xHis (fragment): 9xHis affinity tag
   5424..5473    +  CDS            SET1 (fragment): solubility-enhancement tag derived from T7 phage gene 10B
   5481..6       +  terminator     T7 terminator (across the origin): transcription terminator for bacteriophage T7 RNA polymerase
>Addgene plasmid #182507 | pC23-LIC-STREP | addgene full sequence | sequence record 361392 | Addgene NGS Result
TTTTTGCTGAAAGGAGGAACTATATCCGGATTGGCGAATGGG
[124 nt withheld, positions 43-166]
C
[91 nt withheld, positions 168-258]
A
[49 nt withheld, positions 260-308]
CCTTTGACGTTGGAGTCCACGTTCTTT
[37 nt withheld, positions 336-372]
ACCCTATCTCGGTCTATTCTTTTGATTTATAAGGGATTTTGCCGATTTCGGCCTATTGGTTAAAAAATGA
GCTGATTTAACAAAAATTTAACGCGAATTTTAACAAAATATTAACGCTTACAATTTAGGTGGCACTTTTC
GGGGAAATGTGCGCGGAACCCCTATTTGTTTATTTTTCTAAATACATTCAAATATGTATCCGCTCATGAG
ACAATAACCCTGATAAATGCTTCAATAATATTGAAAAAGGAAGAGTATGAGTATTCAACATTTCCGTGTC
GCCCTTATTCCCTTTTTTGCGGCATTTTGCCTTCCTGTTTTTGCTCACCCAGAAACGCTGGTGAAAGTAA
AAGATGCTGAAGATCAGTTGGGTGCACGAGTGGGTTACATCGAACTGGATCTCAACAGCGGTAAGATCCT
TGAGAGTTTTCGCCCCGAAGAACGTTTTCCAATGATGAGCACTTTTAAAGTTCTGCTATGTGGCGCGGTA
TTATCCCGTATTGACGCCGGGCAAGAGCAACTCGGTCGCCGCATACACTATTCTCAGAATGACTTGGTTG
AGTACTCACCAGTCACAGAAAAGCATCTTACGGATGGCATGACAGTAAGAGAATTATGCAGTGCTGCCAT
AACCATGAGTGATAACACTGCGGCCAACTTACTTCTGACAACGATCGGAGGACCGAAGGAGCTAACCGCT
TTTTTGCACAACATGGGGGATCATGTAACTCGCCTTGATCGTTGGGAACCGGAGCTGAATGAAGCCATAC
CAAACGACGAGCGTGACACCACGATGCCTGCAGCAATGGCAACAACGTTGCGCAAACTATTAACTGGCGA
ACTACTTACTCTAGCTTCCCGGCAACAATTAATAGACTGGATGGAGGCGGATAAAGTTGCAGGACCACTT
CTGCGCTCGGCCCTTCCGGCTGGCTGGTTTATTGCTGATAAATCTGGAGCCGGTGAGCGTGGATCTCGCG
GTATCATTGCAGCACTGGGGCCAGATGGTAAGCCCTCCCGTATCGTAGTTATCTACACGACGGGGAGTCA
GGCAACTATGGATGAACGAAATAGACAGATCGCTGAGATAGGTGCCTCACTGATTAAGCATTGGTAACTG
TCAGACCAAGTTTACTCATATATACTTTAGATTGATTTAAAACTTCATTTTTAATTTAAAAGGATCTAGG
TGAAGATCCTTTTTGATAATCTCATGACCAAAATCCCTTAACGTGAGTTTTCGTTCCACTGAGCGTCAGA
CCCCGTAGAAAAGATCAAAGGATCTTCTTGAGATCCTTTTTTTCTGCGCGTAATCTGCTGCTTGCAAACA
AAAAAACCACCGCTACCAGCGGTGGTTTGTTTGCCGGATCAAGAGCTACCAACTCTTTTTCCGAAGGTAA
CTGGCTTCAGCAGAGCGCAGATACCAAATACTGTCCTTCTAGTGTAGCCGTAGTTAGGCCACCACTTCAA
GAACTCTGTAGCACCGCCTACATACCTCGCTCTGCTAATCCTGTTACCAGTGGCTGCTGCCAGTGGCGAT
AAGTCGTGTCTTACCGGGTTGGACTCAAGACGATAGTTACCGGATAAGGCGCAGCGGTCGGGCTGAACGG
GGGGTTCGTGCACACAGCCCAGCTTGGAGCGAACGACCTACACCGAACTGAGATACCTACAGCGTGAGCT
ATGAGAAAGCGCCACGCTTCCCGAAGGGAGAAAGGCGGACAGGTATCCGGTAAGCGGCAGGGTCGGAACA
GGAGAGCGCACGAGGGAGCTTCCAGGGGGAAACGCCTGGTATCTTTATAGTCCTGTCGGGTTTCGCCACC
TCTGACTTGAGCGTCGATTTTTGTGATGCTCGTCAGGGGGGCGGAGCCTATGGAAAAACGCCAGCAACGC
GGCCTTTTTACGGTTCCTGGCCTTTTGCTGGCCTTTTGCTCACATGTTCTTTCCTGCGTTATCCCCTGAT
TCTGTGGATAACCGTATTACCGCCTTTGAGTGAGCTGATACCGCTCGCCGCAGCCGAACGACCGAGCGCA
GCGAGTCAGTGAGCGAGGAAGCGGAAGAGCGCCTGATGCGGTATTTTCTCCTTACGCATCTGTGCGGTAT
TTCACACCGCAATGGTGCACTCTCAGTACAATCTGCTCTGATGCCGCATAGTTAAGCCAGTATACACTCC
GCTATCGCTACGTGACTGGGTCATGGCTGCGCCCCGACACCCGCCAACACCCGCTGACGCGCCCTGACGG
GCTTGTCTGCTCCCGGCATCCGCTTACAGACAAGCTGTGACCGTCTCCGGGAGCTGCATGTGTCAGAGGT
TTTCACCGTCATCACCGAAACGCGCGAGGCAGCTGCGGTAAAGCTCATCAGCGTGGTCGTGAAGCGATTC
ACAGATGTCTGCCTGTTCATCCGCGTCCAGCTCGTTGAGTTTCTCCAGAAGCGTTAATGTCTGGCTTCTG
ATAAAGCGGGCCATGTTAAGGGCGGTTTTTTCCTGTTTGGTCACTGATGCCTCCGTGTAAGGGGGATTTC
TGTTCATGGGGGTAATGATACCGATGAAACGAGAGAGGATGCTCACGATACGGGTTACTGATGATGAACA
TGCCCGGTTACTGGAACGTTGTGAGGGTAAACAACTGGCGGTATGGATGCGGCGGGACCAGAGAAAAATC
ACTCAGGGTCAATGCCAGCGCTTCGTTAATACAGATGTAGGTGTTCCACAGGGTAGCCAGCAGCATCCTG
CGATGCAGATCCGGAACATAATGGTGCAGGGCGCTGACTTCCGCGTTTCCAGACTTTACGAAACACGGAA
ACCGAAGACCATTCATGTTGTTGCTCAGGTCGCAGACGTTTTGCAGCAGCAGTCGCTTCACGTTCGCTCG
CGTATCGGTGATTCATTCTGCTAACCAGTAAGGCAACCCCGCCAGCCTAGCCGGGTCCTCAACGACAGGA
GCACGATCATGCGCACCCGTGGCCAGGACCCAACGCTGCCCGAGATCTCGATCCCGCGAAATTAATACGA
CTCACTATAGGGAGTCCACAACGGTTTCCCTCTAGACCTTAAGAAGGAGATATACTATGCAGGTCGTTCA
CTATTATTATATTTAGTGAAATGAGATATTATGATATTTTCTGAATTGTGATTAAAAAGGCAACTTTATG
CCCATGCAACAGAAACTATAAAAAATACAGAGAATGAAAAGAAACAGATAGATTTTTTAGTTCTTTAGGC
CCGTAGTCTGCAAATCCTTTTATGATTTTCTATCAAACAAAAGAGGAAAATAGACCAGTTGCAATCCAAA
CGAGAGTCTAATAGAATGAGGTCGAAAAGTAAATCGCGCGGGTTTGTTACTGATAAAGCAGGCAAGACCT
AAAATGTGTAAAGGGCAAAGTGTATACTTTGGCGTCACCCCTTACATATTTTAGGTCTTTTTTTATTGTG
CGTAACTAACTTGCCATCTTCAAACAGGAGGGCTGGAAGAAGCAGACCGCTAACACAGTACATAAAAAAG
GAGACATGAACGATGAACATCAAAAAGTTTGCAAAACAAGCAACAGTATTAACCTTTACTACCGCACTGC
TGGCAGGAGGCGCAACTCAAGCGTTTGCGAAAGAAACGAACCAAAAGCCATATAAGGAAACATACGGCAT
TTCCCATATTACACGCCATGATATGCTGCAAATCCCTGAACAGCAAAAAAATGAAAAATATAAAGTTCCT
GAGTTCGATTCGTCCACAATTAAAAATATCTCTTCTGCAAAAGGCCTGGACGTTTGGGACAGCTGGCCAT
TACAAAACACTGACGGCACTGTCGCAAACTATCACGGCTACCACATCGTCTTTGCATTAGCCGGAGATCC
TAAAAATGCGGATGACACATCGATTTACATGTTCTATCAAAAAGTCGGCGAAACTTCTATTGACAGCTGG
AAAAACGCTGGCCGCGTCTTTAAAGACAGCGACAAATTCGATGCAAATGATTCTATCCTAAAAGACCAAA
CACAAGAATGGTCAGGTTCAGCCACATTTACATCTGACGGAAAAATCCGTTTATTCTACACTGATTTCTC
CGGTAAACATTACGGCAAACAAACACTGACAACTGCACAAGTTAACGTATCAGCATCAGACAGCTCTTTG
AACATCAACGGTGTAGAGGATTATAAATCAATCTTTGACGGTGACGGAAAAACGTATCAAAATGTACAGC
AGTTCATCGATGAAGGCAACTACAGCTCAGGCGACAACCATACGCTGAGAGATCCTCACTACGTAGAAGA
TAAAGGCCACAAATACTTAGTATTTGAAGCAAACACTGGAACTGAAGATGGCTACCAAGGCGAAGAATCT
TTATTTAACAAAGCATACTATGGCAAAAGCACATCATTCTTCCGTCAAGAAAGTCAAAAACTTCTGCAAA
GCGATAAAAAACGCACGGCTGAGTTAGCAAACGGCGCTCTCGGTATGATTGAGCTAAACGATGATTACAC
ACTGAAAAAAGTGATGAAACCGCTGATTGCATCTAACACAGTAACAGATGAAATTGAACGCGCGAACGTC
TTTAAAATGAACGGCAAATGGTACCTGTTCACTGACTCCCGCGGATCAAAAATGACGATTGACGGCATTA
CGTCTAACGATATTTACATGCTTGGTTATGTTTCTAATTCTTTAACTGGCCCATACAAGCCGCTGAACAA
AACTGGCCTTGTGTTAAAAATGGATCTTGATCCTAACGATGTAACCTTTACTTACTCACACTTCGCTGTA
CCTCAAGCGAAAGGAAACAATGTCGTGATTACAAGCTATATGACAAACAGAGGATTCTACGCAGACAAAC
AATCAACGTTTGCGCCTAGCTTCCTGCTGAACATCAAAGGCAAGAAAACATCTGTTGTCAAAGACAGCAT
CCTTGAACAAGGACAATTAACAGTTAACAAATAAAAACGCAAAAGAAAATTTTAGTAAGCCACCTGCGCC
GAAAACCTCTATTTTCAGGGATGGAGCCACCCGCAGTTCGAAAAATAACTCGAGCACCACCACCACCACC
ACTGAGATCCGGCTGCTAACAAAGCCCGAAAGGAAGCTGAGTTGGCTGCTGCCACCGCTGAGCAATAACT
AGCATAACCCCTTGGGGCCTCTAAACGGGTCTTGAGGGGT
